Addgene plasmid #21622: pLLU2G-Dazl2
Depositing lab: David Garbers. Depositing organization: University of Texas Southwestern Medical Center.
Backbone
  Vector backbone: pLLU2G
  Backbone size w/o insert (bp): 8264
  Vector type: Lentiviral, RNAi, Cre/Lox
  Selectable markers: EGFP
Growth in bacteria
  Bacterial resistance: Ampicillin, 100 μg/mL
  Growth temperature: 37°C
  Growth strain: Stbl3
  Growth instructions: Stbl3
  Copy number: High Copy
Gene/Insert
  Gene/Insert name: Dazl shRNA-2
  Species: R. norvegicus (rat)
  Insert size (bp): 54
  Cloning method: Restriction Enzyme; 5′ cloning site SmaI (not destroyed); 3′ cloning site XbaI (not destroyed)
  Sequencing primers: 5′ pBluescriptKS; 3′ EGFP-N
Terms and licenses: Academic/Nonprofit Terms; Industry Terms: Not Available to Industry
Depositor comments: Dazl shRNA sequence is - 5'-TTTGTTGATCCAGGAGCTGACCTTCAAGAGAGGTCAGCTCCTGGATCAACTTTT
How to cite: pLLU2G-Dazl2 was a gift from David Garbers (Addgene plasmid # 21622 ; http://n2t.net/addgene:21622 ; RRID:Addgene_21622)
