[The description below was written by a language model from this plasmid's Addgene catalogue record and pLannotate feature annotations shown in this document.]
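Description:
pLLU2G-Dazl2 is an HIV-1-based lentiviral RNAi vector built on the 8.3 kb pLLU2G backbone and carrying a 54 bp short hairpin RNA directed against rat (R. norvegicus) Dazl, the second such hairpin in its series judging by the name. In bacteria it is maintained through a high-copy ColE1/pUC-type origin and selected with ampicillin via the β-lactamase gene. The record lists a recombination-deficient strain for growth, as is usual for plasmids containing repeated LTR sequences.

The viral transfer cassette begins with a CMV enhancer/promoter fused to a truncated 5' LTR, which drives Tat-independent production of the genomic RNA in packaging cells. This is followed by the Ψ packaging signal with a gag fragment, the Rev response element for nuclear export of the unspliced genome, and the cPPT/CTS element that improves transduction. Downstream, a mouse U6 RNA polymerase III promoter drives the Dazl hairpin, which was cloned between SmaI and XbaI sites. A separate human ubiquitin C promoter expresses EGFP, the only marker available for identifying transduced mammalian cells. The UbC-EGFP unit is flanked by two loxP sites annotated on the same strand, so Cre recombinase would be expected to excise the reporter while leaving the U6-shRNA unit in place. A WPRE enhances transcript stability and expression. The cassette ends in a nef-fragment region and a truncated 3' LTR, which the annotation tool labels as a 5' LTR.

The construct is suited to producing lentiviral particles for stable knockdown of Dazl in rat cells, with green fluorescence tracking the transduced cells. The record does not describe specific experiments.
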