Features (pLannotate 1.2.2; 23 found; start..end, strand, type, name):
     31..83      -  misc_feature   bom (fragment): basis of mobility region from pBR322
    238..617     +  enhancer       CMV enhancer: human cytomegalovirus immediate early enhancer
    618..817     +  promoter       CMV promoter: human cytomegalovirus (CMV) immediate early promoter
    835..1015    +  LTR            5' LTR (truncated): truncated 5' long terminal repeat (LTR) from HIV-1
   1062..1187    +  misc_feature   HIV-1 Ψ: packaging signal of human immunodeficiency virus type 1
   1171..1509    +  CDS            HIV-1 gag (fragment): gag protein from human immunodeficiency virus 1; gag
   1686..1919    +  misc_feature   RRE: The Rev response element (RRE) of HIV-1 allows for Rev-dependent mRNA export from the nucleus to the cytoplasm.
   2296..2396    +  CDS            Rev (fragment): human immunodeficiency virus 1 (HIV-1) Rev protein; rev; enhances nuclear export of unspliced and incompletely spliced viral mRNAs
   2446..2563    +  misc_feature   cPPT/CTS: central polypurine tract and central termination sequence of HIV-1
   2622..2935    +  promoter       U6 promoter: RNA polymerase III promoter for mouse U6 snRNA (Das et al., 1988)
   3002..3029    -  misc_feature   MCS (fragment): pBluescript multiple cloning site
   3064..3097    +  protein_bind   loxP: Cre-mediated recombination occurs in the 8-bp core sequence (GCATACAT). Cre recombinase
   3140..4349    +  promoter       UbC promoter: human ubiquitin C promoter
   4379..5095    +  CDS            EGFP: EGFP is a basic (constitutively fluorescent) green fluorescent protein published in 1996, derived from Aequorea victoria. It is reported to be a rapidly-maturing weak dimer with moderate acid sensitivity.
   5118..5151    +  protein_bind   loxP: Cre-mediated recombination occurs in the 8-bp core sequence (GCATACAT). Cre recombinase
   5184..5207    +  misc_feature   MCS (fragment): pBluescript multiple cloning site
   5207..5795    +  misc_feature   WPRE: woodchuck hepatitis virus posttranscriptional regulatory element
   5796..5815    +  misc_feature   MCS (fragment): pBluescript multiple cloning site
   5817..6317    +  CDS            nef (fragment): NEF_HV1LA - Experimental evidence at protein level: Swiss-Prot protein existence level 1. Extracellular Nef protein targets CD4(+) T-lymphocytes for apoptosis by interacting with CXCR4 surface receptors. From Human immunodeficiency virus type 1 group M subtype B (isolate Lai) (HIV-1).
   6324..6504    +  LTR            5' LTR (truncated): truncated 5' long terminal repeat (LTR) from HIV-1
   6566..7154    -  rep_origin     ori: high-copy-number ColE1/pMB1/pBR322/pUC origin of replication
   7325..8185    -  CDS            AmpR: β-lactamase; bla; confers resistance to ampicillin, carbenicillin, and related antibiotics
   8186..8290    -  promoter       AmpR promoter: bla
>Addgene plasmid #21622 | pLLU2G-Dazl2 | depositor full sequence | sequence record 9930 | Author sequence
GTCGACGGATCGGGAGATCTCCCGATCCCCTATGGTGCACTCTCAGTACAATCTGCTCTGATGCCGCATA
GTTAAGCCAGTATCTGCTCCCTGCTTGTGTGTTGGAGGTCGCTGAGTAGTGCGCGAGCAAAATTTAAGCT
ACAACAAGGCAAGGCTTGACCGACAATTGCATGAAGAATCTGCTTAGGGTTAGGCGTTTTGCGCTGCTTC
GCGATGTACGGGCCAGATATACGCGTTGACATTGATTATTGACTAGTTATTAATAGTAATCAATTACGGG
GTCATTAGTTCATAGCCCATATATGGAGTTCCGCGTTACATAACTTACGGTAAATGGCCCGCCTGGCTGA
CCGCCCAACGACCCCCGCCCATTGACGTCAATAATGACGTATGTTCCCATAGTAACGCCAATAGGGACTT
TCCATTGACGTCAATGGGTGGAGTATTTACGGTAAACTGCCCACTTGGCAGTACATCAAGTGTATCATAT
GCCAAGTACGCCCCCTATTGACGTCAATGACGGTAAATGGCCCGCCTGGCATTATGCCCAGTACATGACC
TTATGGGACTTTCCTACTTGGCAGTACATCTACGTATTAGTCATCGCTATTACCATGGTGATGCGGTTTT
GGCAGTACATCAATGGGCGTGGATAGCGGTTTGACTCACGGGGATTTCCAAGTCTCCACCCCATTGACGT
CAATGGGAGTTTGTTTTGGCACCAAAATCAACGGGACTTTCCAAAATGTCGTAACAACTCCGCCCCATTG
ACGCAAATGGGCGGTAGGCGTGTACGGTGGGAGGTCTATATAAGCAGCGCGTTTTGCCTGTACTGGGTCT
CTCTGGTTAGACCAGATCTGAGCCTGGGAGCTCTCTGGCTAACTAGGGAACCCACTGCTTAAGCCTCAAT
AAAGCTTGCCTTGAGTGCTTCAAGTAGTGTGTGCCCGTCTGTTGTGTGACTCTGGTAACTAGAGATCCCT
CAGACCCTTTTAGTCAGTGTGGAAAATCTCTAGCAGTGGCGCCCGAACAGGGACTTGAAAGCGAAAGGGA
AACCAGAGGAGCTCTCTCGACGCAGGACTCGGCTTGCTGAAGCGCGCACGGCAAGAGGCGAGGGGCGGCG
ACTGGTGAGTACGCCAAAAATTTTGACTAGCGGAGGCTAGAAGGAGAGAGATGGGTGCGAGAGCGTCAGT
ATTAAGCGGGGGAGAATTAGATCGCGATGGGAAAAAATTCGGTTAAGGCCAGGGGGAAAGAAAAAATATA
AATTAAAACATATAGTATGGGCAAGCAGGGAGCTAGAACGATTCGCAGTTAATCCTGGCCTGTTAGAAAC
ATCAGAAGGCTGTAGACAAATACTGGGACAGCTACAACCATCCCTTCAGACAGGATCAGAAGAACTTAGA
TCATTATATAATACAGTAGCAACCCTCTATTGTGTGCATCAAAGGATAGAGATAAAAGACACCAAGGAAG
CTTTAGACAAGATAGAGGAAGAGCAAAACAAAAGTAAGACCACCGCACAGCAAGCGGCCGGCCGCGCTGA
TCTTCAGACCTGGAGGAGGAGATATGAGGGACAATTGGAGAAGTGAATTATATAAATATAAAGTAGTAAA
AATTGAACCATTAGGAGTAGCACCCACCAAGGCAAAGAGAAGAGTGGTGCAGAGAGAAAAAAGAGCAGTG
GGAATAGGAGCTTTGTTCCTTGGGTTCTTGGGAGCAGCAGGAAGCACTATGGGCGCAGCGTCAATGACGC
TGACGGTACAGGCCAGACAATTATTGTCTGGTATAGTGCAGCAGCAGAACAATTTGCTGAGGGCTATTGA
GGCGCAACAGCATCTGTTGCAACTCACAGTCTGGGGCATCAAGCAGCTCCAGGCAAGAATCCTGGCTGTG
GAAAGATACCTAAAGGATCAACAGCTCCTGGGGATTTGGGGTTGCTCTGGAAAACTCATTTGCACCACTG
CTGTGCCTTGGAATGCTAGTTGGAGTAATAAATCTCTGGAACAGATTTGGAATCACACGACCTGGATGGA
GTGGGACAGAGAAATTAACAATTACACAAGCTTAATACACTCCTTAATTGAAGAATCGCAAAACCAGCAA
GAAAAGAATGAACAAGAATTATTGGAATTAGATAAATGGGCAAGTTTGTGGAATTGGTTTAACATAACAA
ATTGGCTGTGGTATATAAAATTATTCATAATGATAGTAGGAGGCTTGGTAGGTTTAAGAATAGTTTTTGC
TGTACTTTCTATAGTGAATAGAGTTAGGCAGGGATATTCACCATTATCGTTTCAGACCCACCTCCCAACC
CCGAGGGGACCCGACAGGCCCGAAGGAATAGAAGAAGAAGGTGGAGAGAGAGACAGAGACAGATCCATTC
GATTAGTGAACGGATCGGCACTGCGTGCGCCAATTCTGCAGACAAATGGCAGTATTCATCCACAATTTTA
AAAGAAAAGGGGGGATTGGGGGGTACAGTGCAGGGGAAAGAATAGTAGACATAATAGCAACAGACATACA
AACTAAAGAATTACAAAAACAAATTACAAAAATTCAAAATTTTCGGGTTTATTACAGGGACAGCAGAGAT
CCAGTTTGGTTAGTACCGGGCCCGCTCTAGAGATCCGACGCCGCCATCTCTAGGCCCGCGCCGGCCCCCT
CGCACAGACTTGTGGGAGAAGCTCGGCTACTCCCCTGCCCCGGTTAATTTGCATATAATATTTCCTAGTA
ACTATAGAGGCTTAATGTGCGATAAAAGACAGATAATCTGTTCTTTTTAATACTAGCTACATTTTACATG
ATAGGCTTGGATTTCTATAAGAGATACAAATACTAAATTATTATTTTAAAAAACAGCACAAAAGGAAACT
CACCCTAACTGTAAAGTAATTGTGTGTTTTGAGACTATAAATATCCCTTGGAGAAAAGCCTTGTTTGTTG
ATCCAGGAGCTGACCTTCAAGAGAGGTCAGCTCCTGGATCAACTTTTTTAACGCGCGGTGACCCTCGAGG
TCGACGGTATCGATAAGCTCGCTTCACGAGATTCCAGCAGGTCGAGGGACCTAATAACTTCGTATAGCAT
ACATTATACGAAGTTATATTAAGGGTTCCAAGCTTAAGCGGCCCGCGGGCCCGGGATCTGGCCTCCGCGC
CGGGTTTTGGCGCCTCCCGCGGGCGCCCCCCTCCTCACGGCGAGCGCTGCCACGTCAGACGAAGGGCGCA
GGAGCGTCCTGATCCTTCCGCCCGGACGCTCAGGACAGCGGCCCGCTGCTCATAAGACTCGGCCTTAGAA
CCCCAGTATCAGCAGAAGGACATTTTAGGACGGGACTTGGGTGACTCTAGGGCACTGGTTTTCTTTCCAG
AGAGCGGAACAGGCGAGGAAAAGTAGTCCCTTCTCGGCGATTCTGCGGAGGGATCTCCGTGGGGCGGTGA
ACGCCGATGATTATATAAGGACGCGCCGGGTGTGGCACAGCTAGTTCCGTCGCAGCCGGGATTTGGGTCG
CGGTTCTTGTTTGTGGATCGCTGTGATCGTCACTTGGTGAGTAGCGGGCTGCTGGGCTGGCCGGGGCTTT
CGTGGCCGCCGGGCCGCTCGGTGGGACGGAAGCGTGTGGAGAGACCGCCAAGGGCTGTAGTCTGGGTCCG
CGAGCAAGGTTGCCCTGAACTGGGGGTTGGGGGGAGCGCAGCAAAATGGCGGCTGTTCCCGAGTCTTGAA
TGGAAGACGCTTGTGAGGCGGGCTGTGAGGTCGTTGAAACAAGGTGGGGGGCATGGTGGGCGGCAAGAAC
CCAAGGTCTTGAGGCCTTCGCTAATGCGGGAAAGCTCTTATTCGGGTGAGATGGGCTGGGGCACCATCTG
GGGACCCTGACGTGAAGTTTGTCACTGACTGGAGAACTCGGTTTGTCGTCTGTTGCGGGGGCGGCAGTTA
TGCGGTGCCGTTGGGCAGTGCACCCGTACCTTTGGGAGCGCGCGCCCTCGTCGTGTCGTGACGTCACCCG
TTCTGTTGGCTTATAATGCAGGGTGGGGCCACCTGCCGGTAGGTGTGCGGTAGGCTTTTCTCCGTCGCAG
GACGCAGGGTTCGGGCCTAGGGTAGGCTCTCCTGAATCGACAGGCGCCGGACCTCTGGTGAGGGGAGGGA
TAAGTGAGGCGTCAGTTTCTTTGGTCGGTTTTATGTACCTATCTTCTTAAGTAGCTGAAGCTCCGGTTTT
GAACTATGCGCTCGGGGTTGGCGAGTGTGTTTTGTGAAGTTTTTTAGGCACCTTTTGAAATGTAATCATT
TGGGTCAATATGTAATTTTCAGTGTTAGACTAGTAAATTGTCCGCTAAATTCTGGCCGTTTTTGGCTTTT
TTGTTAGACGAAGCTTGCTAGCGCTACCGGTCGCCACCATGGTGAGCAAGGGCGAGGAGCTGTTCACCGG
GGTGGTGCCCATCCTGGTCGAGCTGGACGGCGACGTAAACGGCCACAAGTTCAGCGTGTCCGGCGAGGGC
GAGGGCGATGCCACCTACGGCAAGCTGACCCTGAAGTTCATCTGCACCACCGGCAAGCTGCCCGTGCCCT
GGCCCACCCTCGTGACCACCCTGACCTACGGCGTGCAGTGCTTCAGCCGCTACCCCGACCACATGAAGCA
GCACGACTTCTTCAAGTCCGCCATGCCCGAAGGCTACGTCCAGGAGCGCACCATCTTCTTCAAGGACGAC
GGCAACTACAAGACCCGCGCCGAGGTGAAGTTCGAGGGCGACACCCTGGTGAACCGCATCGAGCTGAAGG
GCATCGACTTCAAGGAGGACGGCAACATCCTGGGGCACAAGCTGGAGTACAACTACAACAGCCACAACGT
CTATATCATGGCCGACAAGCAGAAGAACGGCATCAAGGTGAACTTCAAGATCCGCCACAACATCGAGGAC
GGCAGCGTGCAGCTCGCCGACCACTACCAGCAGAACACCCCCATCGGCGACGGCCCCGTGCTGCTGCCCG
ACAACCACTACCTGAGCACCCAGTCCGCCCTGAGCAAAGACCCCAACGAGAAGCGCGATCACATGGTCCT
GCTGGAGTTCGTGACCGCCGCCGGGATCACTCTCGGCATGGACGAGCTGTACAAGTAGGAATTCGTCGAG
GGACCTAATAACTTCGTATAGCATACATTATACGAAGTTATACATGTTTAAGGGTTCCGGTTCCACTAGG
TACAATTCGATATCAAGCTTATCGATAATCAACCTCTGGATTACAAAATTTGTGAAAGATTGACTGGTAT
TCTTAACTATGTTGCTCCTTTTACGCTATGTGGATACGCTGCTTTAATGCCTTTGTATCATGCTATTGCT
TCCCGTATGGCTTTCATTTTCTCCTCCTTGTATAAATCCTGGTTGCTGTCTCTTTATGAGGAGTTGTGGC
CCGTTGTCAGGCAACGTGGCGTGGTGTGCACTGTGTTTGCTGACGCAACCCCCACTGGTTGGGGCATTGC
CACCACCTGTCAGCTCCTTTCCGGGACTTTCGCTTTCCCCCTCCCTATTGCCACGGCGGAACTCATCGCC
GCCTGCCTTGCCCGCTGCTGGACAGGGGCTCGGCTGTTGGGCACTGACAATTCCGTGGTGTTGTCGGGGA
AATCATCGTCCTTTCCTTGGCTGCTCGCCTGTGTTGCCACCTGGATTCTGCGCGGGACGTCCTTCTGCTA
CGTCCCTTCGGCCCTCAATCCAGCGGACCTTCCTTCCCGCGGCCTGCTGCCGGCTCTGCGGCCTCTTCCG
CGTCTTCGCCTTCGCCCTCAGACGAGTCGGATCTCCCTTTGGGCCGCCTCCCCGCATCGATACCGTCGAC
CTCGATCGAGACCTAGAAAAACATGGAGCAATCACAAGTAGCAATACAGCAGCTACCAATGCTGATTGTG
CCTGGCTAGAAGCACAAGAGGAGGAGGAGGTGGGTTTTCCAGTCACACCTCAGGTACCTTTAAGACCAAT
GACTTACAAGGCAGCTGTAGATCTTAGCCACTTTTTAAAAGAAAAGGGGGGACTGGAAGGGCTAATTCAC
TCCCAACGAAGACAAGATATCCTTGATCTGTGGATCTACCACACACAAGGCTACTTCCCTGATTGGCAGA
ACTACACACCAGGGCCAGGGATCAGATATCCACTGACCTTTGGATGGTGCTACAAGCTAGTACCAGTTGA
GCAAGAGAAGGTAGAAGAAGCCAATGAAGGAGAGAACACCCGCTTGTTACACCCTGTGAGCCTGCATGGG
ATGGATGACCCGGAGAGAGAAGTATTAGAGTGGAGGTTTGACAGCCGCCTAGCATTTCATCACATGGCCC
GAGAGCTGCATCCGGACTGTACTGGGTCTCTCTGGTTAGACCAGATCTGAGCCTGGGAGCTCTCTGGCTA
ACTAGGGAACCCACTGCTTAAGCCTCAATAAAGCTTGCCTTGAGTGCTTCAAGTAGTGTGTGCCCGTCTG
TTGTGTGACTCTGGTAACTAGAGATCCCTCAGACCCTTTTAGTCAGTGTGGAAAATCTCTAGCAGCATGT
GAGCAAAAGGCCAGCAAAAGGCCAGGAACCGTAAAAAGGCCGCGTTGCTGGCGTTTTTCCATAGGCTCCG
CCCCCCTGACGAGCATCACAAAAATCGACGCTCAAGTCAGAGGTGGCGAAACCCGACAGGACTATAAAGA
TACCAGGCGTTTCCCCCTGGAAGCTCCCTCGTGCGCTCTCCTGTTCCGACCCTGCCGCTTACCGGATACC
TGTCCGCCTTTCTCCCTTCGGGAAGCGTGGCGCTTTCTCATAGCTCACGCTGTAGGTATCTCAGTTCGGT
GTAGGTCGTTCGCTCCAAGCTGGGCTGTGTGCACGAACCCCCCGTTCAGCCCGACCGCTGCGCCTTATCC
GGTAACTATCGTCTTGAGTCCAACCCGGTAAGACACGACTTATCGCCACTGGCAGCAGCCACTGGTAACA
GGATTAGCAGAGCGAGGTATGTAGGCGGTGCTACAGAGTTCTTGAAGTGGTGGCCTAACTACGGCTACAC
TAGAAGAACAGTATTTGGTATCTGCGCTCTGCTGAAGCCAGTTACCTTCGGAAAAAGAGTTGGTAGCTCT
TGATCCGGCAAACAAACCACCGCTGGTAGCGGTGGTTTTTTTGTTTGCAAGCAGCAGATTACGCGCAGAA
AAAAAGGATCTCAAGAAGATCCTTTGATCTTTTCTACGGGGTCTGACGCTCAGTGGAACGAAAACTCACG
TTAAGGGATTTTGGTCATGAGATTATCAAAAAGGATCTTCACCTAGATCCTTTTAAATTAAAAATGAAGT
TTTAAATCAATCTAAAGTATATATGAGTAAACTTGGTCTGACAGTTACCAATGCTTAATCAGTGAGGCAC
CTATCTCAGCGATCTGTCTATTTCGTTCATCCATAGTTGCCTGACTCCCCGTCGTGTAGATAACTACGAT
ACGGGAGGGCTTACCATCTGGCCCCAGTGCTGCAATGATACCGCGAGACCCACGCTCACCGGCTCCAGAT
TTATCAGCAATAAACCAGCCAGCCGGAAGGGCCGAGCGCAGAAGTGGTCCTGCAACTTTATCCGCCTCCA
TCCAGTCTATTAATTGTTGCCGGGAAGCTAGAGTAAGTAGTTCGCCAGTTAATAGTTTGCGCAACGTTGT
TGCCATTGCTACAGGCATCGTGGTGTCACGCTCGTCGTTTGGTATGGCTTCATTCAGCTCCGGTTCCCAA
CGATCAAGGCGAGTTACATGATCCCCCATGTTGTGCAAAAAAGCGGTTAGCTCCTTCGGTCCTCCGATCG
TTGTCAGAAGTAAGTTGGCCGCAGTGTTATCACTCATGGTTATGGCAGCACTGCATAATTCTCTTACTGT
CATGCCATCCGTAAGATGCTTTTCTGTGACTGGTGAGTACTCAACCAAGTCATTCTGAGAATAGTGTATG
CGGCGACCGAGTTGCTCTTGCCCGGCGTCAATACGGGATAATACCGCGCCACATAGCAGAACTTTAAAAG
TGCTCATCATTGGAAAACGTTCTTCGGGGCGAAAACTCTCAAGGATCTTACCGCTGTTGAGATCCAGTTC
GATGTAACCCACTCGTGCACCCAACTGATCTTCAGCATCTTTTACTTTCACCAGCGTTTCTGGGTGAGCA
AAAACAGGAAGGCAAAATGCCGCAAAAAAGGGAATAAGGGCGACACGGAAATGTTGAATACTCATACTCT
TCCTTTTTCAATATTATTGAAGCATTTATCAGGGTTATTGTCTCATGAGCGGATACATATTTGAATGTAT
TTAGAAAAATAAACAAATAGGGGTTCCGCGCACATTTCCCCGAAAAGTGCCACCTGAC
