>Addgene plasmid #21622 | pLLU2G-Dazl2 | addgene partial sequence | sequence record 27389 | 21622 with hUBCpro-R
GCCTCGNACGNGGGCGGAGGATCAGGACGCTCGCTGCGCCCTTCGTCTGACGTGGCAGCGCTCGCCGNTG
AGGAGGGGGGCGCCCGCGGGAGGCGCCAAAACCCGGCGCGGAGGCCAGATCCCGGGCCCGCGGGCCGCTT
AAGCTTGGAACCCTTAATATAACTTCGTATAATGTATGCTATACGAAGTTATTAGGTCCCTCGACCTGCT
GGAATCTCGTGAAGCGAGCTTATCGATACCGTCGACCTCGAGGGTCACCGCGCGTTAAAAAAGTTGATCC
AGGAGCTGACCTCTCTTGAANGTNNNCTCAA
