>Addgene plasmid #21622 | pLLU2G-Dazl2 | addgene partial sequence | sequence record 27390 | 21622 with EGFP-N
GCTCCTCGCCCTTGCTCACCATGGTGGCGACCGGTAGCGCTAGCAAGCTTCGTCTAACAAAAAAGCCAAA
AACGGCCAGAATTTAGCGGACAATTTACTAGTCTAACACTGAAAATTACATATTGACCCAAATGATTACA
TTTCAAAAGGTGCCTAAAAAACTTCACAAAACACACTCGCCAACCCCGAGCGCATAGTTCAAAACCGGAG
CTTCAGCTACTTAAGAAGATAGGTACATAAAACCGACCAAAGAAACTGACGCCTCACTTATCCCTCCCCT
CACCAGAGGTCCGGCGCCTGTCGATTCAGGAGAGCCTACCCTAGGCCCGAACCCTGCGTCCTGCGACGGA
GAAAAGCCTACCGCACACCTACCGGCAGGTGGCCCCACCCTGCATTATAAGCCAACAGAACGGGTGACGT
CACGACACGACGAGGGCGCGCGCTCCCAAAGGTACGGGTGCACTGCCCAACGGCACCGCCATAACTGCCG
CCCCCGCAACAGACGACAAACCGAGTTCTCCAGTCAGTGACAAACTTCACGTCAGGGTCCCCAGATGGTG
CCCCAGCCCATCTCACCCGAATAAGAGCTTTCCCGCATTAGCGAAGGCCTCAAGACCTTGGGTTCTTGCC
GCCCACCATGCCCCCCACCTTGTTTCAACGACCTCACAGCCCGCCTCACAAGCGTCTTCCATTCAAGACT
CGGGAACAGCCGCCATTTTGCTGCGCTCCCCCCAACCCCCAGTTCAGGGCAACCTTGCTCGCG
